Addgene plasmid #174883: pTV-Pou5f1g5prime-1000-24MS96T-3F_NeoR
Purpose: Targeting vector for generating Pou5f1 STREAMING-tag KI cell
Depositing lab: Hiroshi Ochiai. Depositing organization: Hiroshima University. Publication: STREAMING-tag system reveals spatiotemporal relationships between transcriptional regulatory factors and transcriptional activity. Ohishi H, Shimada S, Uchino S, Li J, Sato Y, Shintani M, Owada H, Ohkawa Y, Pertsinidis A, Yamamoto T, Kimura H, Ochiai H. Nat Commun. 2022 Dec 20;13(1):7672. doi: 10.1038/s41467-022-35286-2. PubMed 36539402.
Backbone
  Vector backbone: pEB2
  Total vector size (bp): 10491
  Vector type: Mouse Targeting
  Selectable markers: Neomycin (select with G418)
Growth in bacteria
  Bacterial resistance: Ampicillin, 100 μg/mL
  Growth temperature: 37°C
  Growth strain: DH5alpha
  Copy number: High Copy
Gene/Insert
  Gene/Insert name: STREAMING-tag with homology arms for Pou5f1
  Species: Synthetic
  Cloning method: Gibson Cloning
  Sequencing primers: 5′ M13-fwr; 3′ M13-rev
Terms and licenses: Academic/Nonprofit Terms; Industry Terms: Not Available to Industry
How to cite: pTV-Pou5f1g5prime-1000-24MS96T-3F_NeoR was a gift from Hiroshi Ochiai (Addgene plasmid # 174883 ; http://n2t.net/addgene:174883 ; RRID:Addgene_174883)
