[The description below was written by a language model from this plasmid's Addgene catalogue record and pLannotate feature annotations shown in this document.]
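Description:
pTV-Pou5f1g5prime-1000-24MS96T-3F_NeoR is a roughly 10.5 kb mouse gene-targeting (knock-in donor) plasmid built on the pEB2 backbone and assembled by Gibson cloning. It is designed to insert the synthetic STREAMING-tag cassette into the Pou5f1 (Oct4) locus. The bacterial part resembles a standard phagemid cloning vector. It has a high-copy ColE1/pUC origin, an ampicillin resistance gene with its own promoter, an f1 origin, and a disrupted lacZα region with lac promoter/operator elements. T7 and T3 promoters flank the insert.

The payload lies between Pou5f1 homology arms. The annotation detects a fragment of mouse Pou5f1 coding sequence in the upstream arm, and the unannotated stretch after the selection marker presumably holds the downstream arm. The name suggests arms of about 1000 bp directed at the 5′ part of the gene, but the record does not give the exact boundaries.

Most of the cassette is a long array of tet operator sites. The annotation software scored these as many short fragments of tetO-containing promoters, but they are TetR-binding repeats rather than functional promoters, and "96T" in the name probably gives their copy number. The "24MS" element, likely 24 MS2 stem-loop repeats, is not annotated and may sit in the unlabelled region before the tetO array. In principle, tetO repeats mark the DNA locus through bound fluorescent TetR, while MS2 repeats report nascent RNA.

Downstream are a splice acceptor, a sequence matching the N-terminal DnaE split-intein fragment, FLAG epitope sequences ("3F") and an aminoglycoside phosphotransferase gene used for G418 selection. No dedicated promoter is annotated for the marker, so its expression may depend on the targeted locus. The stated use is generating Pou5f1 STREAMING-tag knock-in cells.
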