Features (pLannotate 1.2.2; 113 found; start..end, strand, type, name):
     30..458     -  rep_origin     f1 ori (sequence partly withheld): f1 bacteriophage origin of replication; arrow indicates direction of (+) strand synthesis
    463..618     -  CDS            lacZα (fragment): LacZα fragment of β-galactosidase; lacZ fragment
    626..644     +  promoter       T7 promoter: promoter for bacteriophage T7 RNA polymerase
   1338..1676    +  CDS            Pou5f1 (fragment): PO5F1_MOUSE - Also known as Oct-3, Oct-4, Otf-3, Otf3. Experimental evidence at protein level: Swiss-Prot protein existence level 1. Transcription factor that binds to the octamer motif (5'- ATTTGCAT-3') (PubMed:1972777, PubMed:1690859, PubMed:1967980, PubMed:17525163, PubMed:23376973). Forms a trimeric complex with SOX2 or SOX15 on DNA and controls the expression of a number of genes involved in embryonic development such as YES1, FGF4, UTF1 and ZFP206 (PubMed:15863505, PubMed:17097055, PubMed:17496161, PubMed:19740739). Critical for early embryogenesis and for embryonic stem cell pluripotenc
   2460..2485    -  promoter       PLtetO-1 promoter (fragment): modified phage lambda PL promoter with tet operator sites (Lutz and Bujard, 1997)
   2496..2514    -  promoter       PLtetO-1 promoter (fragment): modified phage lambda PL promoter with tet operator sites (Lutz and Bujard, 1997)
   2524..2543    -  promoter       tight TRE promoter (fragment): Tet-responsive promoter PTight, consisting of seven tet operator sequences followed by the minimal CMV promoter
   2568..2588    -  promoter       PLtetO-1 promoter (fragment): modified phage lambda PL promoter with tet operator sites (Lutz and Bujard, 1997)
   2599..2617    -  promoter       PLtetO-1 promoter (fragment): modified phage lambda PL promoter with tet operator sites (Lutz and Bujard, 1997)
   2628..2647    -  promoter       PLtetO-1 promoter (fragment): modified phage lambda PL promoter with tet operator sites (Lutz and Bujard, 1997)
   2673..2692    -  promoter       PLtetO-1 promoter (fragment): modified phage lambda PL promoter with tet operator sites (Lutz and Bujard, 1997)
   2702..2721    -  promoter       PLtetO-1 promoter (fragment): modified phage lambda PL promoter with tet operator sites (Lutz and Bujard, 1997)
   2731..2749    -  promoter       PLtetO-1 promoter (fragment): modified phage lambda PL promoter with tet operator sites (Lutz and Bujard, 1997)
   2776..2794    -  promoter       PLtetO-1 promoter (fragment): modified phage lambda PL promoter with tet operator sites (Lutz and Bujard, 1997)
   2804..2823    -  promoter       tight TRE promoter (fragment): Tet-responsive promoter PTight, consisting of seven tet operator sequences followed by the minimal CMV promoter
   2833..2853    -  promoter       PLtetO-1 promoter (fragment): modified phage lambda PL promoter with tet operator sites (Lutz and Bujard, 1997)
   2879..2898    -  promoter       PLtetO-1 promoter (fragment): modified phage lambda PL promoter with tet operator sites (Lutz and Bujard, 1997)
   2908..2927    -  promoter       PLtetO-1 promoter (fragment): modified phage lambda PL promoter with tet operator sites (Lutz and Bujard, 1997)
   2936..2955    -  promoter       tight TRE promoter (fragment): Tet-responsive promoter PTight, consisting of seven tet operator sequences followed by the minimal CMV promoter
   2981..3000    -  promoter       PLtetO-1 promoter (fragment): modified phage lambda PL promoter with tet operator sites (Lutz and Bujard, 1997)
   3010..3029    -  promoter       PLtetO-1 promoter (fragment): modified phage lambda PL promoter with tet operator sites (Lutz and Bujard, 1997)
   3039..3058    -  promoter       tight TRE promoter (fragment): Tet-responsive promoter PTight, consisting of seven tet operator sequences followed by the minimal CMV promoter
   3084..3103    -  promoter       PLtetO-1 promoter (fragment): modified phage lambda PL promoter with tet operator sites (Lutz and Bujard, 1997)
   3113..3132    -  promoter       PLtetO-1 promoter (fragment): modified phage lambda PL promoter with tet operator sites (Lutz and Bujard, 1997)
   3142..3162    -  promoter       PLtetO-1 promoter (fragment): modified phage lambda PL promoter with tet operator sites (Lutz and Bujard, 1997)
   3187..3206    -  promoter       PLtetO-1 promoter (fragment): modified phage lambda PL promoter with tet operator sites (Lutz and Bujard, 1997)
   3215..3235    -  protein_bind   tetracycline response element (fragment): contains seven copies of the tetracycline operator tetO tetracycline repressor TetR
   3246..3264    -  promoter       PLtetO-1 promoter (fragment): modified phage lambda PL promoter with tet operator sites (Lutz and Bujard, 1997)
   3289..3309    -  promoter       PLtetO-1 promoter (fragment): modified phage lambda PL promoter with tet operator sites (Lutz and Bujard, 1997)
   3320..3339    -  promoter       PLtetO-1 promoter (fragment): modified phage lambda PL promoter with tet operator sites (Lutz and Bujard, 1997)
   3348..3367    -  promoter       tight TRE promoter (fragment): Tet-responsive promoter PTight, consisting of seven tet operator sequences followed by the minimal CMV promoter
   3390..3412    -  promoter       PLtetO-1 promoter (fragment): modified phage lambda PL promoter with tet operator sites (Lutz and Bujard, 1997)
   3421..3441    -  promoter       PLtetO-1 promoter (fragment): modified phage lambda PL promoter with tet operator sites (Lutz and Bujard, 1997)
   3452..3473    -  promoter       H1-2O2 promoter (fragment): doxycycline-inducible variant of the human H1 RNA promoter (Henriksen et al., 2007)
   3497..3516    -  promoter       PLtetO-1 promoter (fragment): modified phage lambda PL promoter with tet operator sites (Lutz and Bujard, 1997)
   3526..3545    -  promoter       PLtetO-1 promoter (fragment): modified phage lambda PL promoter with tet operator sites (Lutz and Bujard, 1997)
   3555..3573    -  promoter       PLtetO-1 promoter (fragment): modified phage lambda PL promoter with tet operator sites (Lutz and Bujard, 1997)
   3600..3618    -  promoter       PLtetO-1 promoter (fragment): modified phage lambda PL promoter with tet operator sites (Lutz and Bujard, 1997)
   3628..3647    -  promoter       tight TRE promoter (fragment): Tet-responsive promoter PTight, consisting of seven tet operator sequences followed by the minimal CMV promoter
   3657..3676    -  promoter       tight TRE promoter (fragment): Tet-responsive promoter PTight, consisting of seven tet operator sequences followed by the minimal CMV promoter
   3701..3721    -  promoter       PLtetO-1 promoter (fragment): modified phage lambda PL promoter with tet operator sites (Lutz and Bujard, 1997)
   3732..3751    -  promoter       H1-2O2 promoter (fragment): doxycycline-inducible variant of the human H1 RNA promoter (Henriksen et al., 2007)
   3761..3779    -  protein_bind   tet operator: tetO; bacterial operator O2 for the tetR and tetA genes tetracycline repressor TetR
   3804..3824    -  promoter       PLtetO-1 promoter (fragment): modified phage lambda PL promoter with tet operator sites (Lutz and Bujard, 1997)
   3835..3854    -  promoter       PLtetO-1 promoter (fragment): modified phage lambda PL promoter with tet operator sites (Lutz and Bujard, 1997)
   3862..3882    -  promoter       PLtetO-1 promoter (fragment): modified phage lambda PL promoter with tet operator sites (Lutz and Bujard, 1997)
   3909..3928    -  promoter       PLtetO-1 promoter (fragment): modified phage lambda PL promoter with tet operator sites (Lutz and Bujard, 1997)
   3938..3956    -  protein_bind   tet operator: tetO; bacterial operator O2 for the tetR and tetA genes tetracycline repressor TetR
   3967..3986    -  promoter       PLtetO-1 promoter (fragment): modified phage lambda PL promoter with tet operator sites (Lutz and Bujard, 1997)
   4012..4033    -  promoter       H1-2O2 promoter (fragment): doxycycline-inducible variant of the human H1 RNA promoter (Henriksen et al., 2007)
   4040..4059    -  promoter       tight TRE promoter (fragment): Tet-responsive promoter PTight, consisting of seven tet operator sequences followed by the minimal CMV promoter
   4070..4089    -  promoter       PLtetO-1 promoter (fragment): modified phage lambda PL promoter with tet operator sites (Lutz and Bujard, 1997)
   4115..4133    -  promoter       PLtetO-1 promoter (fragment): modified phage lambda PL promoter with tet operator sites (Lutz and Bujard, 1997)
   4144..4163    -  promoter       PLtetO-1 promoter (fragment): modified phage lambda PL promoter with tet operator sites (Lutz and Bujard, 1997)
   4173..4191    -  promoter       PLtetO-1 promoter (fragment): modified phage lambda PL promoter with tet operator sites (Lutz and Bujard, 1997)
   4217..4236    -  promoter       tight TRE promoter (fragment): Tet-responsive promoter PTight, consisting of seven tet operator sequences followed by the minimal CMV promoter
   4247..4265    -  protein_bind   tet operator: tetO; bacterial operator O2 for the tetR and tetA genes tetracycline repressor TetR
   4276..4294    -  protein_bind   tet operator: tetO; bacterial operator O2 for the tetR and tetA genes tetracycline repressor TetR
   4319..4339    -  protein_bind   tetracycline response element (fragment): contains seven copies of the tetracycline operator tetO tetracycline repressor TetR
   4350..4369    -  promoter       PLtetO-1 promoter (fragment): modified phage lambda PL promoter with tet operator sites (Lutz and Bujard, 1997)
   4379..4397    -  promoter       PLtetO-1 promoter (fragment): modified phage lambda PL promoter with tet operator sites (Lutz and Bujard, 1997)
   4424..4442    -  protein_bind   tet operator: tetO; bacterial operator O2 for the tetR and tetA genes tetracycline repressor TetR
   4451..4471    -  protein_bind   tetracycline response element (fragment): contains seven copies of the tetracycline operator tetO tetracycline repressor TetR
   4481..4501    -  promoter       PLtetO-1 promoter (fragment): modified phage lambda PL promoter with tet operator sites (Lutz and Bujard, 1997)
   4525..4546    -  promoter       PLtetO-1 promoter (fragment): modified phage lambda PL promoter with tet operator sites (Lutz and Bujard, 1997)
   4556..4575    -  promoter       PLtetO-1 promoter (fragment): modified phage lambda PL promoter with tet operator sites (Lutz and Bujard, 1997)
   4585..4609    -  promoter       H1-2O2 promoter (fragment): doxycycline-inducible variant of the human H1 RNA promoter (Henriksen et al., 2007)
   4628..4648    -  promoter       PLtetO-1 promoter (fragment): modified phage lambda PL promoter with tet operator sites (Lutz and Bujard, 1997)
   4657..4678    -  promoter       PLtetO-1 promoter (fragment): modified phage lambda PL promoter with tet operator sites (Lutz and Bujard, 1997)
   4688..4711    -  promoter       H1-2O2 promoter (fragment): doxycycline-inducible variant of the human H1 RNA promoter (Henriksen et al., 2007)
   4731..4751    -  promoter       PLtetO-1 promoter (fragment): modified phage lambda PL promoter with tet operator sites (Lutz and Bujard, 1997)
   4760..4780    -  protein_bind   tetracycline response element (fragment): contains seven copies of the tetracycline operator tetO tetracycline repressor TetR
   4791..4809    -  promoter       PLtetO-1 promoter (fragment): modified phage lambda PL promoter with tet operator sites (Lutz and Bujard, 1997)
   4833..4854    -  promoter       PLtetO-1 promoter (fragment): modified phage lambda PL promoter with tet operator sites (Lutz and Bujard, 1997)
   4865..4883    -  promoter       PLtetO-1 promoter (fragment): modified phage lambda PL promoter with tet operator sites (Lutz and Bujard, 1997)
   4893..4912    -  promoter       tight TRE promoter (fragment): Tet-responsive promoter PTight, consisting of seven tet operator sequences followed by the minimal CMV promoter
   4932..4957    -  promoter       PLtetO-1 promoter (fragment): modified phage lambda PL promoter with tet operator sites (Lutz and Bujard, 1997)
   4968..4986    -  promoter       PLtetO-1 promoter (fragment): modified phage lambda PL promoter with tet operator sites (Lutz and Bujard, 1997)
   4996..5015    -  promoter       tight TRE promoter (fragment): Tet-responsive promoter PTight, consisting of seven tet operator sequences followed by the minimal CMV promoter
   5042..5060    -  protein_bind   tet operator: tetO; bacterial operator O2 for the tetR and tetA genes tetracycline repressor TetR
   5063..5089    -  promoter       tight TRE promoter (fragment): Tet-responsive promoter PTight, consisting of seven tet operator sequences followed by the minimal CMV promoter
   5100..5119    -  promoter       PLtetO-1 promoter (fragment): modified phage lambda PL promoter with tet operator sites (Lutz and Bujard, 1997)
   5143..5163    -  promoter       PLtetO-1 promoter (fragment): modified phage lambda PL promoter with tet operator sites (Lutz and Bujard, 1997)
   5172..5192    -  promoter       PLtetO-1 promoter (fragment): modified phage lambda PL promoter with tet operator sites (Lutz and Bujard, 1997)
   5203..5222    -  promoter       PLtetO-1 promoter (fragment): modified phage lambda PL promoter with tet operator sites (Lutz and Bujard, 1997)
   5247..5266    -  promoter       tight TRE promoter (fragment): Tet-responsive promoter PTight, consisting of seven tet operator sequences followed by the minimal CMV promoter
   5276..5295    -  promoter       tight TRE promoter (fragment): Tet-responsive promoter PTight, consisting of seven tet operator sequences followed by the minimal CMV promoter
   5306..5325    -  promoter       PLtetO-1 promoter (fragment): modified phage lambda PL promoter with tet operator sites (Lutz and Bujard, 1997)
   5351..5375    -  promoter       H1-2O2 promoter (fragment): doxycycline-inducible variant of the human H1 RNA promoter (Henriksen et al., 2007)
   5379..5398    -  promoter       tight TRE promoter (fragment): Tet-responsive promoter PTight, consisting of seven tet operator sequences followed by the minimal CMV promoter
   5409..5427    -  promoter       PLtetO-1 promoter (fragment): modified phage lambda PL promoter with tet operator sites (Lutz and Bujard, 1997)
   5453..5472    -  promoter       PLtetO-1 promoter (fragment): modified phage lambda PL promoter with tet operator sites (Lutz and Bujard, 1997)
   5482..5502    -  promoter       PLtetO-1 promoter (fragment): modified phage lambda PL promoter with tet operator sites (Lutz and Bujard, 1997)
   5512..5531    -  promoter       PLtetO-1 promoter (fragment): modified phage lambda PL promoter with tet operator sites (Lutz and Bujard, 1997)
   5557..5576    -  promoter       PLtetO-1 promoter (fragment): modified phage lambda PL promoter with tet operator sites (Lutz and Bujard, 1997)
   5586..5604    -  promoter       PLtetO-1 promoter (fragment): modified phage lambda PL promoter with tet operator sites (Lutz and Bujard, 1997)
   5615..5641    -  promoter       TPGI promoter (fragment): S. cerevisiae GAL1 promoter modified to contain two copies of the tet operator (Ellis et al., 2009)
   5659..5678    -  promoter       PLtetO-1 promoter (fragment): modified phage lambda PL promoter with tet operator sites (Lutz and Bujard, 1997)
   5689..5708    -  promoter       PLtetO-1 promoter (fragment): modified phage lambda PL promoter with tet operator sites (Lutz and Bujard, 1997)
   5717..5736    -  promoter       PLtetO-1 promoter (fragment): modified phage lambda PL promoter with tet operator sites (Lutz and Bujard, 1997)
   5803..5828    +  misc_feature   SA: splice acceptor site
   5831..6112    +  CDS            dnaE-N (fragment): DPO3A_SYNY3 - Experimental evidence at protein level: Swiss-Prot protein existence level 1. DNA polymerase III is a complex, multichain enzyme responsible for most of the replicative synthesis in bacteria. This DNA polymerase also exhibits 3' to 5' exonuclease activity. The alpha chain is the DNA polymerase (By similarity). From Synechocystis sp. (strain PCC 6803 / Kazusa).
   6194..6218    +  CDS            3xFLAG (fragment): three tandem FLAG® epitope tags
   6271..6295    +  CDS            3xFLAG (fragment): three tandem FLAG® epitope tags, followed by an enterokinase cleavage site
   6296..7075    +  CDS            aphA1: KKA1_ECOLX - Also known as nptI. Protein inferred from homology: Swiss-Prot protein existence level 3. Resistance to kanamycin and structurally-related aminoglycosides, including amikacin. From Escherichia coli.
   8309..8327    -  promoter       T3 promoter: promoter for bacteriophage T3 RNA polymerase
   8372..8388    -  protein_bind   lac operator: The lac repressor binds to the lac operator to inhibit transcription in E. coli. This inhibition can be relieved by adding lactose or isopropyl-β-D-thiogalactopyranoside (IPTG). lac repressor encoded by lacI
   8396..8426    -  promoter       lac promoter: promoter for the E. coli lac operon
   8441..8462    -  protein_bind   CAP binding site: CAP binding activates transcription in the presence of cAMP. E. coli catabolite activator protein
   8475..8565    -  CDS            lacI (fragment): lac repressor; lacI; The lac repressor binds to the lac operator to inhibit transcription in E. coli. This inhibition can be relieved by adding lactose or isopropyl-β-D-thiogalactopyranoside (IPTG).
   8743..9331    -  rep_origin     ori: high-copy-number ColE1/pMB1/pBR322/pUC origin of replication
   9502..10362   -  CDS            AmpR: β-lactamase; bla; confers resistance to ampicillin, carbenicillin, and related antibiotics
  10363..10466   -  promoter       AmpR promoter: bla
>Addgene plasmid #174883 | pTV-Pou5f1g5prime-1000-24MS96T-3F_NeoR | addgene full sequence | sequence record 345239 | Addgene NGS Result
CTAAATTGTAAGCGTTAATATTTTGTTAAAATTCGCGTTAAATTTTTGTTAAATCAGCTCATTTTTTAAC
CAATAGGCCGAAATCGGCAAAATCCCTTATAAATCAAAAGAATAGACCGAGATAGGGT
[37 nt withheld, positions 129-165]
AAAGAACGTGGACTCCAACGTCAAAGG
[49 nt withheld, positions 193-241]
T
[91 nt withheld, positions 243-333]
G
[124 nt withheld, positions 335-458]
CCCATTCGCCATTCAGGCTGCGCAACTGTTGGGAAGGGCGATCGGTGCGGGCCTCTTCGCTATTACGCCA
GCTGGCGAAAGGGGGATGTGCTGCAAGGCGATTAAGTTGGGTAACGCCAGGGTTTTCCCAGTCACGACGT
TGTAAAACGACGGCCAGTGAGCGCGCGTAATACGACTCACTATAGGGCGAATTGGTTTGACATGCCTGCA
AGTGCAGGGATGGAATACTGTGCTCTGAAAACGCAGAGCCAGCACTTCTCTGGGGTCTCTGGGGACATAT
CTGGTTGGGGCTCGGGGTCCCATGGTGTAGAGCCTCTAAACTCTGGAGGACTGGAGGTGCAATGGCTGTC
TTGTCCTGGCCTTGGACATGGGCTGAAATACTGGGTTCACCCATATCTAGGACTCTAGACGGGTGGGTAA
GCAAGAACTGAGGAGTGGCCCCAGAAATAATTGGCACACGAACATTCAATGGATGTTTTAGGCTCTCCAG
AGGATGGCTGAGTGGGCTGTAAGGACAGGCCGAGAGGGTGCAGTGCCAACAGGCTTTGTGGTGCGATGGG
GCATCCGAGCAACTGGTTTGTGAGGTGTCCGGTGACCCAAGGCAGGGGTGAGAGGACCTTGAAGGTTGAA
AATGAAGGCCTCCTGGGGTCCCGTCCTAAGGGTTGTCCTGTCCAGACGTCCCCAACCTCCGTCTGGAAGA
CACAGGCAGATAGCGCTCGCCTCAGTTTCTCCCACCCCCACAGCTCTGCTCCTCCACCCACCCAGGGGGC
GGGGCCAGAGGTCAAGGCTAGAGGGTGGGATTGGGGAGGGAGAGGTGAAACCGTCCCTAGGTGAGCCGTC
TTTCCACCAGGCCCCCGGCTCGGGGTGCCCACCTTCCCCATGGCTGGACACCTGGCTTCAGACTTCGCCT
TCTCACCCCCACCAGGTGGGGGTGATGGGTCAGCAGGGCTGGAGCCGGGCTGGGTGGATCCTCGAACCTG
GCTAAGCTTCCAAGGGCCTCCAGGTGGGCCTGGAATCGGACCAGGCTCAGAGGTATTGGGGATCTCCCCA
TGTCCGCCCGCATACGAGTTCTGCGGAGGGATGGCATACTGTGGACCTCAGGTTGGACTGGGCCTAGTCC
CCCAAGTTGGCGTGGAGACTTTGCAGCCTGAGGGCCAGGCAGGAGCACGAGTGGAAAGCAACTCAGAGGG
AACCTCCTCTGAGCCCTGTGCCGACCGCCAGGTAAGCGATAAGTATTCGATCATGCATTGGTTAGCGGCC
GCGAATTCGCCCTTGGATCCGGAATGACCACCAGGCATTCCGATGCCACGATGGACCATCAGGCCATCGA
GCTGCAGAAGTGACGACCACGCACTTCGGAGTGACAGAGGAGGATCACCCCTCTGGCCACCAGAGTAGAG
CATCAGCCTACTCACAGAGCCTACGGAGGACCACCCCGTAGGAGTAGAGCGAGGAGCACCAGCCCTCGCG
TGTGACGCACGAGCATCAGCCGTGCGATGGTAAGATCCGGAATGACCACCAGGCATTCCTCCAAGGCGAT
GGACCATCAGGCCATCGAGGACTCGAAGTGACGACCACGCACTTCGTGAAGGCAGAGGAGGATCACCCCT
CTGCCCACAGGAGTAGAGCATCAGCCTACTCCAAGCAGCTACGGAGGACCACCCCGTAGAAGTAGGGCGA
GGAGCACCAGCCCTCGCCATGGTGGCACGAGCATCAGCCGTGCAGGGTATAGATCCGGAATGACCACCAG
GCATTCCTGGCCAACGATGGACCATCAGGCCATCGGCATAGCGAAGTGACGACCACGCACTTCAGGGTAG
CAGAGGAGGATCACCCCTCTGGCCACACGAGTAGAGCATCAGCCTACTCCACAGGACTACGGAGGACCAC
CCCGTAGAAAGTGGGCGAGGAGCACCAGCCCTCGCCGTGATGGCACGAGCATCAGCCGTGCGTTAGGAAG
ATCTCGATTCGATGCAGCCTAGTTAGGGGTCGACTAGTCTACTCACTATCTCTATCACTGATAGGGAAAC
CTTCCTCTCTCTATCACTGATAGGGACCTTTTCCCTTCTCTATCACTGATAGGGACCCATATTCTCCTAG
TTTAACTTCTATCTCTATCACTGATAGGGAAACTCACTTCTCTCTATCACTGATAGGGACCTTATCCCCT
CTCTATCACTGATAGGGATATTATATTTCCTAGTATTCACCTCCTCTCTATCACTGATAGGGATTCACCA
TTTTCTCTATCACTGATAGGGATATTTCCTTCTCTCTATCACTGATAGGGACATATTTTTCCCTAGTCAA
TCCTCACTCTCTATCACTGATAGGGACTAACAAAATTCTCTATCACTGATAGGGAAAACCAAACATCTCT
ATCACTGATAGGGATCATCATTTTCCTAGTATAACCATACTCTCTATCACTGATAGGGATCACCCCCACT
CTCTATCACTGATAGGGATTACACAACTTCTCTATCACTGATAGGGACTCTCTTTATCCTAGTCACATTA
ACATCTCTATCACTGATAGGGACACCTTTTCATCTCTATCACTGATAGGGACATCCATTATTCTCTATCA
CTGATAGGGACATTAACTCTCCTAGTAAAATCCCCATCTCTATCACTGATAGGGAAACCTCATCATCTCT
ATCACTGATAGGGAATCTATTCCATCTCTATCACTGATAGGGATATCTTTTATCCTAGTCCTAACATCAT
CTCTATCACTGATAGGGAACCCAAACTTTCTCTATCACTGATAGGGACCAATTTACCTCTCTATCACTGA
TAGGGAATCTTCTTATCCTAGTACAAAACTAATCTCTATCACTGATAGGGAATCCCTCCCTTCTCTATCA
CTGATAGGGATACCTTTCCTTCTCTATCACTGATAGGGAATTACTTTTACCTAGTAATACCTCAATCTCT
ATCACTGATAGGGAAAATCACTAATCTCTATCACTGATAGGGATTTTTATTATTCTCTATCACTGATAGG
GAACTCCTTTAACCTAGTCTATTCCATTTCTCTATCACTGATAGGGATTCACTACCCTCTCTATCACTGA
TAGGGATTATTTCTTCTCTCTATCACTGATAGGGAATTTTTCCTTCCTAGTACCATAACCCTCTCTATCA
CTGATAGGGAACACCAATATTCTCTATCACTGATAGGGACATTATTTATTCTCTATCACTGATAGGGAAT
TATTACTCCCTAGTTCTTACATTATCTCTATCACTGATAGGGAACCCCTCTCCTCTCTATCACTGATAGG
GATATCAATCACTCTCTATCACTGATAGGGACCTATTATACCCTAGTCCAATATATATCTCTATCACTGA
TAGGGACCACACTTCTTCTCTATCACTGATAGGGATCACCTTATATCTCTATCACTGATAGGGACACTCT
CTATCCTAGTCCAATCCTTTTCTCTATCACTGATAGGGATAAACACATCTCTCTATCACTGATAGGGATA
CATTTTACTCTCTATCACTGATAGGGATTCTCCCTTTCCTAGTCTTAACTTCTTCTCTATCACTGATAGG
GATTTTTCCAATTCTCTATCACTGATAGGGAATCACTTCATTCTCTATCACTGATAGGGATTATTTCTCC
CCTAGTTCACTCCTACTCTCTATCACTGATAGGGACTCCCAATATTCTCTATCACTGATAGGGATATTTT
TCTCTCTCTATCACTGATAGGGACACCTCCTCTCCTAGTTACCACAACTTCTCTATCACTGATAGGGAAT
ACTCTCAATCTCTATCACTGATAGGGATTTCTATTTCTCTCTATCACTGATAGGGAATACCCTCTACCTA
GTAACAAATCTTTCTCTATCACTGATAGGGAATAATATATCTCTCTATCACTGATAGGGATCTTATACCC
TCTCTATCACTGATAGGGACCTTCCACCTCCTAGTTAATCAAATATCTCTATCACTGATAGGGATAATCT
ACTTTCTCTATCACTGATAGGGAAACTCATCCATCTCTATCACTGATAGGGATTTTTAACTTCCTAGTAT
CCATTCTATCTCTATCACTGATAGGGATAATACAAACTCTCTATCACTGATAGGGATACTCTCCTTTCTC
TATCACTGATAGGGACCTTATTTTCCCTAGTATAATCCCTATCTCTATCACTGATAGGGAACATTAACTA
TCTCTATCACTGATAGGGATTTTATTCCTTCTCTATCACTGATAGGGAACTTACCTATCCTAGTATACCC
ATAATCTCTATCACTGATAGGGAAACCAAAATTTCTCTATCACTGATAGGGAATCCAATTACTCTCTATC
ACTGATAGGGATTTCTATCTCCCTAGTTTAAAACCAATCTCTATCACTGATAGGGAACCCCTAAACTCTC
TATCACTGATAGGGATTTCTCTTATTCTCTATCACTGATAGGGACCTTCTCTCACCTAGTCTACTCACTA
TCTCTATCACTGATAGGGAAACCTTCCTCTCTCTATCACTGATAGGGACCTTTTCCCTTCTCTATCACTG
ATAGGGACCCATATTCTCCTAGTACACTATAAATCTCTATCACTGATAGGGAAAACATACCTTCTCTATC
ACTGATAGGGACTATATTTTTTCTCTATCACTGATAGGGATCTAATACTTCCTAGTACTTTAAATATCTC
TATCACTGATAGGGAATCTACTAAATCTCTATCACTGATAGGGACCCATAAACTTCTCTATCACTGATAG
GGATATTCTTTAACCTAGTACAATACCATTCTCTATCACTGATAGGGACCCCCCTAATTCTCTATCACTG
ATAGGGAATTTTTTTCCTCTCTATCACTGATAGGGATTATCTCTTCCCTAGTTCCTCTTAAATCTCTATC
ACTGATAGGGATCTCACTACTTCTCTATCACTGATAGGGAAACTCATAACTCTCTATCACTGATAGGGAA
AATTATCTTCCTAGTAAAACACCTATCTCTATCACTGATAGGGATATTATACCATCTCTATCACTGATAG
GGATTTATCATTTTCTCTATCACTGATAGGGATTTTTACCATCCTAGTTAAAAATATCTCTCTATCACTG
ATAGGGATCACTAACTCTCTCTATCACTGATAGGGAACTATTCTATTCTCTATCACTGATAGGGACACTT
TTTAACCTAGTACATTACCCATCTCTATCACTGATAGGGAACCTATCTCTTCTCTATCACTGATAGGGAT
ATTTTTTCATCTCTATCACTGATAGGGAAAACTTTACACCTAGGATTACCCTGTTATCCCTACTCGACAT
CGATTAGCTGATACGATAAAGCTTCTGACCTCTTCTCTTCCTCCCACAGGGATGTCTGAGCTACGATACA
GAGATCCTCACAGTTGAGTACGGATTTCTGCCCATTGGCAAAATAGTCGAGGAAAGGATTGAATGCACAG
TTTACACAGTGGACAAGAATGGCTTTGTCTATACACAGCCAATAGCCCAGTGGCATAACCGAGGAGAGCA
AGAGGTATTCGAGTATTGTCTCGAAGATGGGAGTATCATCCGAGCCACCAAAGACCACAAATTCATGACA
ACAGACGGACAAATGCTGCCTATTGACGAAATATTTGAGAGAGGTTTGGATCTGAAGCAGGTTGACGGGC
TGCCCGCCGGAGCCGGTGCCGGAGCTGCAAGCGGGAAAGAGAAAACACATGTTTCCCGGCCTAGGGATTA
CAAGGATGACGACGATAAGGGCACTGCAAGCAGTGACTATAAGGATGATGATGACAAAGGGTCTGGTGGG
GGCGACTATAAGGATGACGATGACAAGCGGCCTAGGCTTAATAGCAACATGGACGCAGACCTTTATGGAT
ATAAGTGGGCTCGCGACAATGTAGGACAGAGCGGCGCTACTATTTATCGGCTCTATGGAAAACCCGATGC
TCCCGAGCTGTTCCTGAAGCACGGCAAGGGATCCGTAGCAAACGACGTTACAGACGAAATGGTACGACTC
AACTGGTTGACAGAATTTATGCCCCTGCCCACTATCAAGCACTTCATAAGAACTCCTGATGACGCTTGGC
TGCTGACAACCGCAATCCCCGGTAAAACAGCATTCCAGGTCCTTGAAGAGTATCCAGACTCTGGTGAGAA
TATTGTGGACGCACTGGCAGTATTCCTCAGGCGGCTCCACAGTATTCCTGTTTGCAATTGTCCCTTTAAC
TCTGACAGGGTATTCAGGCTCGCCCAGGCCCAATCACGAATGAATAATGGCTTGGTTGATGCAAGCGATT
TCGATGATGAACGCAATGGCTGGCCTGTTGAACAAGTTTGGAAAGAAATGCACAAGCTCCTGCCCTTTTC
ACCCGATTCTGTAGTGACTCACGGGGACTTCAGCCTCGACAATTTGATCTTCGATGAAGGAAAGCTTATC
GGCTGCATAGATGTTGGGCGCGTTGGGATAGCCGACAGATACCAGGACCTGGCCATATTGTGGAATTGTC
TCGGCGAGTTTTCCCCTAGCTTGCAAAAACGGCTCTTTCAGAAGTATGGCATAGATAACCCCGACATGAA
TAAACTTCAATTCCATCTGATGCTTGACGAGTTCTTCGGAACTGCTGGAGCTGGAGCTGGGGCTGTAAAG
GGAGGAGGTGGATCTGGTGGAGGAGGTAGTGGAGGAGGTGGAAGTGGTGGGGGAGTAAAGATCATCAGTC
GAAAATCCCTGGGCACCCAAAATGTATACGATATTGGGGTCGAGAAAGATCACAATTTTCTCCTGAAGAA
TGGTCTGGTTGCAAGCAATTGCTTCCCCAATGCCGTGAAGTTGGAGAAGGTGGAACCAACTCCCGAGGAG
GTAAGTGAAGGGACTTGGCTGGGCTGGCAGAGGCAGCAGTGAAGGGAATTGGGAACATGTAGGGTAGCCA
CCCTGCCTGCCAAAGGTGGTGATGGCTGCCGGGCCTCCTGAGAAGCACGACGCAGTGTGGACTAGAACCC
AGAATTGCAAGAATCAGAAACCGGCCTGGATTGTTTCGGCCTGGCCCTTGTCATGTAGGTCACCTAGGCC
TGGCCTGTGTCCCGACACTTGCTTCATGCCATCACTGTCTGTACACCAGTGATGCGTGAAAATCAGCCCC
CCCCCAAAAAAAAAACATATCAGCCCCTCTGGGGACTTGGATCACAGTCGGACCCAGGAACTTGGCCTTA
AGGTTAGGCATGGCTGGGGGGGTAAAAAATGGTGCTTATCCTGGAGTTATTGTTACTGAAGAGGTTGGGT
GTGACTGGCTGCTGATAGGAGCTCTTGTTTGGGCCATGTGTGGAGTAGGGCTCACCTTCAGTCAAGTTTA
CGGCCTGTCTACTTTAGCCTCAGACTCCATGAGTCACCTTTACACGAGCAGACCCTTGTAGTGCCTGAGG
TGCAGATCTGATCGATTTCAGCCTTTCTACCTTTCCTTGTAAACAAGAAAGGGACACCCTTGGGTAGGGG
AGTTTTATCTCCAGGCCATCTTAAGATCATTCTGTGAGTGCACGGGCCTTGCTTAGTGTCTGATGGCCTA
CAGCCAGCACTCTGGAGCAAGTGTAAGCAATTAGCCTTAAGAACAAGGTGCGAGTGGATACCGATGCCCG
CCGGGAGTTCCGACAGCTTAGCGATTGTTGTAGCAGGAGTCCCCTCCCTAAGTGCCAGTTTCTGTGTTAT
CTCAGGTCCTGTATGCCGCCGGGAGTCCCCTAGGAAGGCATTAATAGTTTATCTCACATCTTAAATGGCC
CTTAATGAAGCAAGAGATTTGAACCTTAGTTAAGCTAATCCCAACCTGCACTTGCAGGCATGTCAAACCA
GCTTTTGTTCCCTTTAGTGAGGGTTAATTGCGCGCTTGGCGTAATCATGGTCATAGCTGTTTCCTGTGTG
AAATTGTTATCCGCTCACAATTCCACACAACATACGAGCCGGAAGCATAAAGTGTAAAGCCTGGGGTGCC
TAATGAGTGAGCTAACTCACATTAATTGCGTTGCGCTCACTGCCCGCTTTCCAGTCGGGAAACCTGTCGT
GCCAGCTGCATTAATGAATCGGCCAACGCGCGGGGAGAGGCGGTTTGCGTATTGGGCCGCTTCCTCGCTC
ACTGACTCGCTGCGCTCGGTCGTTCGGCTGCGGCGAGCGGTATCAGCTCACTCAAAGGCGGTAATACGGT
TATCCACAGAATCAGGGGATAACGCAGGAAAGAACATGTGAGCAAAAGGCCAGCAAAAGGCCAGGAACCG
TAAAAAGGCCGCGTTGCTGGCGTTTTTCCATAGGCTCCGCCCCCCTGACGAGCATCACAAAAATCGACGC
TCAAGTCAGAGGTGGCGAAACCCGACAGGACTATAAAGATACCAGGCGTTTCCCCCTGGAAGCTCCCTCG
TGCGCTCTCCTGTTCCGACCCTGCCGCTTACCGGATACCTGTCCGCCTTTCTCCCTTCGGGAAGCGTGGC
GCTTTCTCATAGCTCACGCTGTAGGTATCTCAGTTCGGTGTAGGTCGTTCGCTCCAAGCTGGGCTGTGTG
CACGAACCCCCCGTTCAGCCCGACCGCTGCGCCTTATCCGGTAACTATCGTCTTGAGTCCAACCCGGTAA
GACACGACTTATCGCCACTGGCAGCAGCCACTGGTAACAGGATTAGCAGAGCGAGGTATGTAGGCGGTGC
TACAGAGTTCTTGAAGTGGTGGCCTAACTACGGCTACACTAGAAGAACAGTATTTGGTATCTGCGCTCTG
CTGAAGCCAGTTACCTTCGGAAAAAGAGTTGGTAGCTCTTGATCCGGCAAACAAACCACCGCTGGTAGCG
GTGGTTTTTTTGTTTGCAAGCAGCAGATTACGCGCAGAAAAAAAGGATCTCAAGAAGATCCTTTGATCTT
TTCTACGGGGTCTGACGCTCAGTGGAACGAAAACTCACGTTAAGGGATTTTGGTCATGAGATTATCAAAA
AGGATCTTCACCTAGATCCTTTTAAATTAAAAATGAAGTTTTAAATCAATCTAAAGTATATATGAGTAAA
CTTGGTCTGACAGTTACCAATGCTTAATCAGTGAGGCACCTATCTCAGCGATCTGTCTATTTCGTTCATC
CATAGTTGCCTGACTCCCCGTCGTGTAGATAACTACGATACGGGAGGGCTTACCATCTGGCCCCAGTGCT
GCAATGATACCGCGGCTGCCACGCTCACCGGCTCCAGATTTATCAGCAATAAACCAGCCAGCCGGAAGGG
CCGAGCGCAGAAGTGGTCCTGCAACTTTATCCGCCTCCATCCAGTCTATTAATTGTTGCCGGGAAGCTAG
AGTAAGTAGTTCGCCAGTTAATAGTTTGCGCAACGTTGTTGCCATTGCTACAGGCATCGTGGTGTCACGC
TCGTCGTTTGGTATGGCTTCATTCAGCTCCGGTTCCCAACGATCAAGGCGAGTTACATGATCCCCCATGT
TGTGCAAAAAAGCGGTTAGCTCCTTCGGTCCTCCGATCGTTGTCAGAAGTAAGTTGGCCGCAGTGTTATC
ACTCATGGTTATGGCAGCACTGCATAATTCTCTTACTGTCATGCCATCCGTAAGATGCTTTTCTGTGACT
GGTGAGTACTCAACCAAGTCATTCTGAGAATAGTGTATGCGGCGACCGAGTTGCTCTTGCCCGGCGTCAA
TACGGGATAATACCGCGCCACATAGCAGAACTTTAAAAGTGCTCATCATTGGAAAACGTTCTTCGGGGCG
AAAACTCTCAAGGATCTTACCGCTGTTGAGATCCAGTTCGATGTAACCCACTCGTGCACCCAACTGATCT
TCAGCATCTTTTACTTTCACCAGCGTTTCTGGGTGAGCAAAAACAGGAAGGCAAAATGCCGCAAAAAAGG
GAATAAGGGCGACACGGAAATGTTGAATACTCATACTCTTCCTTTTCAATATTATTGAAGCATTTATCAG
GGTTATTGTCTCATGAGCGGATACATATTTGAATGTATTTAGAAAAATAAACAAATAGGGATTCCGCGCA
CATTTCCCCGAAAAGTGCCAC
